>Addgene plasmid #182722 | p35S-KO1 | addgene full sequence | sequence record 361300 | Addgene NGS Result
CCCGAAAAGTGCCACCTGACGTCTAAGAAACCATTATTATCATGACATTAACCTATAAAAATAGGCGTAT
CACGAGGCCCTTTCGTCTCGCGCGTTTCGGTGATGACGGTGAAAACCTCTGACACATGCAGCTCCCGGAG
ACGGTCACAGCTTGTCTGTAAGCGGATGCCGGGAGCAGACAAGCCCGTCAGGGCGCGTCAGCGGGTGTTG
GCGGGTGTCGGGGCTGGCTTAACTATGCGGCATCAGAGCAGATTGTACTGAGAGTGCACCATATGCGGTG
TGAAATACCGCACAGATGCGTAAGGAGAAAATACCGCATCAGGCGCCATTCGCCATTCAGGCTGCGCAAC
TGTTGGGAAGGGCGATCGGTGCGGGCCTCTTCGCTATTACGCCAGCTGGCGAAAGGGGGATGTGCTGCAA
GGCGATTAAGTTGGGTAACGCCAGGGTTTTCCCAGTCACGACGTTGTAAAACGACGGCCAGTGCCAAGCT
TGCATGCCTGCAGGCTCTAGAGGATCCCCCCTCAGAAGACCAGAGGGCTATTGAGACTTTTCAACAAAGG
GTAATATCGGGAAACCTCCTCGGATTCCATTGCCCAGCTATCTGTCACTTCATCGAAAGGACAGTAGAAA
AGGAAGGTGGCTCCTACAAATGCCATCATTGCGATAAAGGAAAGGCTATCGTTCAAGATGCCTCTACCGA
CAGTGGTCCCAAAGATGGACCCCCACCCACGAGGAACATCGTGGAAAAAGAAGACGTTCCAACCACGTCT
TCAAAGCAAGTGGATTGATGTGATATCTCCACTGACGTAAGGGATGACGCACAATCCCACTATCCTTCGC
AAGACCCTTCCTCTATATAAGGAAGTTCATTTCATTTGGAGAGGACAGGCTTCTTGAGATCCTTCAACAA
TTACCAACAACAACAAACAACAAACAACATTACAATTACTATTTACAATTACAGTCGACTCTAGAGGATC
CATGGTGAGTGTGATTAAACCAGAGATGAAGATGAAGTACTTCATGGACGGCTCCGTCAATGGGCATGAG
TTCACAGTTGAAGGTGAAGGCACAGGCAAACCTTACGAGGGACATCAAGAGATGACACTACGCGTCACAA
TGGCCAAGGGCGGGCCAATGCCTTTCTCGTTTGACTTAGTGTCACACACGTTCTGTTACGGCCACAGACC
TTTTACTAAATATCCAGAAGAGATACCAGACTATTTCAAACAAGCATTTCCTGAAGGCCTGTCATGGGAA
AGGTCGTTGCAGTTCGAAGATGGTGGGTTCGCTGCCGTCAGTGCGCATATAAGCCTTAGAGGAAACTGCT
TCGAGCACAAATCCAAATTTGTTGGGGTTAACTTTCCTGCCGATGGTCCTGTGATGCAAAACCAAAGTTC
TGATTGGGAGCCATCAACCGAGAAAATTACTACCTGCGACGGAGTTCTGAAGGGTGATGTTACGATGTAC
CTAAAACTTGCGGGAGGCGGCAATCACAAATGCCAATTCAAGACTACTTACAAGGCGGCAAAAAAGATTC
TTAAAATGCCACAAAGCCATTTCATCGGGCATCGCCTCGTCAGGAAAACCGAAGGCAACATTACTGAGCT
GGTAGAAGATGCAGTAGCTCATTGCTAAAGCGGCCGCCCGGCTGCAGATCGTTCAAACATTTGGCAATAA
AGTTTCTTAAGATTGAATCCTGTTGCCGGTCTTGCGATGATTATCATATAATTTCTGTTGAATTACGTTA
AGCATGTAATAATTAACATGTAATGCATGACGTTATTTATGAGATGGGTTTTTATGATTAGAGTCCCGCA
ATTATACATTTAATACGCGATAGAAAACAAAATATAGCGCGCAAACTAGGATAAATTATCGCGCGCGGTG
TCATCTATGTTACTAGATCCGATGATAAGCTGTCAAACATGAGAATTCGTAATCATGTCATAGCTGTTTC
CTGTGTGAAATTGTTATCCGCTCACAATTCCACACAACATACGAGCCGGAAGCATAAAGTGTAAAGCCTG
GGGTGCCTAATGAGTGAGCTAACTCACATTAATTGCGTTGCGCTCACTGCCCGCTTTCCAGTCGGGAAAC
CTGTCGTGCCAGCTGCATTAATGAATCGGCCAACGCGCGGGGAGAGGCGGTTTGCGTATTGGGCGCTCTT
CCGCTTCCTCGCTCACTGACTCGCTGCGCTCGGTCGTTCGGCTGCGGCGAGCGGTATCAGCTCACTCAAA
GGCGGTAATACGGTTATCCACAGAATCAGGGGATAACGCAGGAAAGAACATGTGAGCAAAAGGCCAGCAA
AAGGCCAGGAACCGTAAAAAGGCCGCGTTGCTGGCGTTTTTCCATAGGCTCCGCCCCCCTGACGAGCATC
ACAAAAATCGACGCTCAAGTCAGAGGTGGCGAAACCCGACAGGACTATAAAGATACCAGGCGTTTCCCCC
TGGAAGCTCCCTCGTGCGCTCTCCTGTTCCGACCCTGCCGCTTACCGGATACCTGTCCGCCTTTCTCCCT
TCGGGAAGCGTGGCGCTTTCTCATAGCTCACGCTGTAGGTATCTCAGTTCGGTGTAGGTCGTTCGCTCCA
AGCTGGGCTGTGTGCACGAACCCCCCGTTCAGCCCGACCGCTGCGCCTTATCCGGTAACTATCGTCTTGA
GTCCAACCCGGTAAGACACGACTTATCGCCACTGGCAGCAGCCACTGGTAACAGGATTAGCAGAGCGAGG
TATGTAGGCGGTGCTACAGAGTTCTTGAAGTGGTGGCCTAACTACGGCTACACTAGAAGAACAGTATTTG
GTATCTGCGCTCTGCTGAAGCCAGTTACCTTCGGAAAAAGAGTTGGTAGCTCTTGATCCGGCAAACAAAC
CACCGCTGGTAGCGGTGGTTTTTTTGTTTGCAAGCAGCAGATTACGCGCAGAAAAAAAGGATCTCAAGAA
GATCCTTTGATCTTTTCTACGGGGTCTGACGCTCAGTGGAACGAAAACTCACGTTAAGGGATTTTGGTCA
TGAGATTATCAAAAAGGATCTTCACCTAGATCCTTTTAAATTAAAAATGAAGTTTTAAATCAATCTAAAG
TATATATGAGTAAACTTGGTCTGACAGTTACCAATGCTTAATCAGTGAGGCACCTATCTCAGCGATCTGT
CTATTTCGTTCATCCATAGTTGCCTGACTCCCCGTCGTGTAGATAACTACGATACGGGAGGGCTTACCAT
CTGGCCCCAGTGCTGCAATGATACCGCGAGACCCACGCTCACCGGCTCCAGATTTATCAGCAATAAACCA
GCCAGCCGGAAGGGCCGAGCGCAGAAGTGGTCCTGCAACTTTATCCGCCTCCATCCAGTCTATTAATTGT
TGCCGGGAAGCTAGAGTAAGTAGTTCGCCAGTTAATAGTTTGCGCAACGTTGTTGCCATTGCTACAGGCA
TCGTGGTGTCACGCTCGTCGTTTGGTATGGCTTCATTCAGCTCCGGTTCCCAACGATCAAGGCGAGTTAC
ATGATCCCCCATGTTGTGCAAAAAAGCGGTTAGCTCCTTCGGTCCTCCGATCGTTGTCAGAAGTAAGTTG
GCCGCAGTGTTATCACTCATGGTTATGGCAGCACTGCATAATTCTCTTACTGTCATGCCATCCGTAAGAT
GCTTTTCTGTGACTGGTGAGTACTCAACCAAGTCATTCTGAGAATAGTGTATGCGGCGACCGAGTTGCTC
TTGCCCGGCGTCAATACGGGATAATACCGCGCCACATAGCAGAACTTTAAAAGTGCTCATCATTGGAAAA
CGTTCTTCGGGGCGAAAACTCTCAAGGATCTTACCGCTGTTGAGATCCAGTTCGATGTAACCCACTCGTG
CACCCAACTGATCTTCAGCATCTTTTACTTTCACCAGCGTTTCTGGGTGAGCAAAAACAGGAAGGCAAAA
TGCCGCAAAAAAGGGAATAAGGGCGACACGGAAATGTTGAATACTCATACTCTTCCTTTTTCAATATTAT
TGAAGCATTTATCAGGGTTATTGTCTCATGAGCGGATACATATTTGAATGTATTTAGAAAAATAAACAAA
TAGGGGTTCCGCGCACATTTC
Features (pLannotate 1.2.2; 17 found; start..end, strand, type, name):
     87..122     +  CDS            rop (fragment): Rop protein, which maintains plasmids at low copy number; rop
    224..323     +  misc_feature   bom (fragment): basis of mobility region from pBR322
    329..483     -  CDS            lacZα (fragment): LacZα fragment of β-galactosidase; lacZ fragment
    542..887     +  promoter       CaMV 35S promoter: strong constitutive promoter from cauliflower mosaic virus
    839..885     +  promoter       minimal CaMV 35S promoter: minimal 35S promoter from cauliflower mosaic virus
    907..962     +  misc_feature   TMV Ω: translational enhancer from the tobacco mosaic virus 5'-leader sequence (Gallie et al., 1988)
    964..981     -  misc_feature   MCS (fragment): pUC18/19 multiple cloning site
    982..1636    +  CDS            Kusabira-Orange (fragment): Kusabira-Orange fluorescent protein (Karasawa et al., 2004)
   1657..1909    +  terminator     NOS terminator: nopaline synthase terminator and poly(A) signal
   1910..1926    -  promoter       tet promoter (fragment): E. coli promoter for tetracycline efflux protein gene
   1971..1987    -  protein_bind   lac operator: The lac repressor binds to the lac operator to inhibit transcription in E. coli. This inhibition can be relieved by adding lactose or isopropyl-β-D-thiogalactopyranoside (IPTG). lac repressor encoded by lacI
   1995..2025    -  promoter       lac promoter: promoter for the E. coli lac operon
   2040..2061    -  protein_bind   CAP binding site: CAP binding activates transcription in the presence of cAMP. E. coli catabolite activator protein
   2074..2166    -  CDS            lacI (fragment): lac repressor; lacI; The lac repressor binds to the lac operator to inhibit transcription in E. coli. This inhibition can be relieved by adding lactose or isopropyl-β-D-thiogalactopyranoside (IPTG).
   2349..2937    -  rep_origin     ori: high-copy-number ColE1/pMB1/pBR322/pUC origin of replication
   3108..3968    -  CDS            AmpR: β-lactamase; bla; confers resistance to ampicillin, carbenicillin, and related antibiotics
   3969..4073    -  promoter       AmpR promoter: bla
