[The description below was written by a language model from this plasmid's Addgene catalogue record and pLannotate feature annotations shown in this document.]
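Description:
p35S-KO1 is a small (about 4.1 kb) plant expression plasmid built on the pBRN169-MXMT backbone and intended for transient expression of KO1, a mutated form of the Kusabira-Orange fluorescent protein, in plant cells. It is propagated in E. coli through a ColE1/pUC-type origin of replication and selected with ampicillin via a β-lactamase gene driven by its own promoter. The feature table also shows remnants of pUC/pBR322-derived sequence, including fragments of lacZα, lacI, rop and the bom region together with the lac promoter and operator; these appear to be backbone leftovers rather than functional parts of the payload. No T-DNA borders, plant selectable marker or plant replication elements are annotated, which fits a construct delivered directly for transient assays rather than one used for stable transformation.

The expression cassette is compact. The strong constitutive CaMV 35S promoter is followed by the tobacco mosaic virus Ω leader, a 5' translational enhancer, then the Kusabira-Orange coding sequence, which the annotation tool flags as a partial match to its reference (possibly because of the KO1 mutations, although the record does not specify these). The nopaline synthase terminator supplies the polyadenylation signal. The catalogue lists Gateway cloning as the cloning method, but no att recombination sites are annotated in the sequenced plasmid. No fusion tags or targeting signals are annotated, so the protein appears to be expressed as free, untagged KO1. The associated work describes an orange bimolecular fluorescence complementation assay based on monomeric Kusabira-Orange, so this plasmid plausibly serves as a full-length fluorescent protein reference in that setting, though the record states only transient expression of KO1 in plant cells.
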