Addgene plasmid #182722: p35S-KO1
Purpose: Transient expression of KO1 in plant cell
Depositing lab: Yutaka Kodama. Depositing organization: Utsunomiya University. Publication: A novel orange-colored bimolecular fluorescence complementation (BiFC) assay using monomeric Kusabira-Orange protein. Fujii Y, Yoshimura A, Kodama Y. Biotechniques. 2018 Apr;64(4):153-161. doi: 10.2144/btn-2017-0121. PubMed 29661017.
Backbone
  Vector backbone: pBRN169-MXMT
  Vector type: Plant Expression
Growth in bacteria
  Bacterial resistance: Ampicillin, 100 μg/mL
  Growth temperature: 37°C
  Growth strain: DH5alpha
  Copy number: Unknown
Gene/Insert
  Gene/Insert name: KO1 (alt name: mutated Kusabira-Orange1)
  Promoter: CaMV 35S promoter
  Cloning method: Gateway Cloning
  Sequencing primers: 5′ GACTCTAGAGGATCCATGGTGAGTGTGATT; 3′ AGCCGGGCGGCCGCTTTAGCAATGAGCTAC
Terms and licenses: Academic/Nonprofit Terms; Industry Terms: Not Available to Industry
How to cite: p35S-KO1 was a gift from Yutaka Kodama (Addgene plasmid # 182722 ; http://n2t.net/addgene:182722 ; RRID:Addgene_182722)
